Addgene plasmid #193470: pAF0451 Si74_attP-mCherry donor
Purpose: Promoterless mcherry donor for Si74
Depositing lab: Patrick Hsu. Depositing organization: University of California, Berkeley. Publication: Systematic discovery of recombinases for efficient integration of large DNA sequences into the human genome. Durrant MG, Fanton A, Tycko J, Hinks M, Chandrasekaran SS, Perry NT, Schaepe J, Du PP, Lotfy P, Bassik MC, Bintu L, Bhatt AS, Hsu PD. Nat Biotechnol. 2022 Oct 10. pii: 10.1038/s41587-022-01494-w. doi: 10.1038/s41587-022-01494-w. PubMed 36217031.
Backbone
  Vector backbone: pCB214
  Vector type: Mammalian Expression
Growth in bacteria
  Bacterial resistance: Ampicillin, 100 μg/mL
  Growth temperature: 37°C
  Growth strain: NEB Stable
  Copy number: High Copy
Gene/Insert
  Gene/Insert name: Si74_attP
  Species: sourced from various phage and bacterial genomes, human codon-optomized
  Cloning method: Restriction Enzyme; 5′ cloning site Unknown (unknown if destroyed)
Terms and licenses: Academic/Nonprofit Terms; Industry Terms: Not Available to Industry
How to cite: pAF0451 Si74_attP-mCherry donor was a gift from Patrick Hsu (Addgene plasmid # 193470 ; http://n2t.net/addgene:193470 ; RRID:Addgene_193470)
