[The description below was written by a language model from this plasmid's Addgene catalogue record and pLannotate feature annotations shown in this document.]
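Description:
pAF0451 Si74_attP-mCherry donor is a compact (about 3 kb) plasmid built on the pCB214 backbone and catalogued as a mammalian expression vector, although it is designed as a promoterless integration donor rather than a self-expressing construct. It is maintained in E. coli through a high-copy ColE1/pUC-type origin of replication and selected with ampicillin via a β-lactamase gene driven by its native bla promoter.

The payload consists of the attP attachment site recognised by the Si74 recombinase, one of a set of recombinases identified from phage and bacterial genomes, placed with an mCherry coding sequence that is followed by a bovine growth hormone polyadenylation signal. The automated annotation finds no eukaryotic promoter upstream of mCherry, which fits the stated purpose. The attP site itself is not annotated in the feature table; it most likely lies in the unannotated stretch between the origin and the start of mCherry, but the record does not give its position.

Because mCherry lacks its own promoter, red fluorescence should appear only if the plasmid is placed downstream of an active promoter. This would happen, for example, when Si74 recombines the donor attP with a matching attachment site at a landing pad or genomic locus. This arrangement lets mCherry signal serve as a readout of integration events rather than of residual episomal plasmid. The construct comes from work on the systematic discovery of recombinases for inserting large DNA sequences into the human genome, where such donors are presumably co-delivered with a separate recombinase expression plasmid, since no recombinase is encoded here.
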