Features (pLannotate 1.2.2; 5 found; start..end, strand, type, name):
     32..136     +  promoter       AmpR promoter: bla
    137..997     +  CDS            AmpR: β-lactamase; bla; confers resistance to ampicillin, carbenicillin, and related antibiotics
   1168..1756    +  rep_origin     ori: high-copy-number ColE1/pMB1/pBR322/pUC origin of replication
   2076..2783    +  CDS            mCherry: mCherry is a basic (constitutively fluorescent) red fluorescent protein published in 2004, derived from Discosoma sp.. It is reported to be a very rapidly-maturing monomer with low acid sensitivity.
   2817..3024    +  polyA_signal   bGH poly(A) signal: bovine growth hormone polyadenylation signal
>Addgene plasmid #193470 | pAF0451 Si74_attP-mCherry donor | addgene full sequence | sequence record 378318 | Addgene NGS Result
GACGTCAGGTGGCACTTTTCGGGGAAATGTGCGCGGAACCCCTATTTGTTTATTTTTCTAAATACATTCA
AATATGTATCCGCTCATGAGACAATAACCCTGATAAATGCTTCAATAATATTGAAAAAGGAAGAGTATGA
GTATTCAACATTTCCGTGTCGCCCTTATTCCCTTTTTTGCGGCATTTTGCCTTCCTGTTTTTGCTCACCC
AGAAACGCTGGTGAAAGTAAAAGATGCTGAAGATCAGTTGGGTGCACGAGTGGGTTACATCGAACTGGAT
CTCAACAGCGGTAAGATCCTTGAGAGTTTTCGCCCCGAAGAACGTTTTCCAATGATGAGCACTTTTAAAG
TTCTGCTATGTGGCGCGGTATTATCCCGTATTGACGCCGGGCAAGAGCAACTCGGTCGCCGCATACACTA
TTCTCAGAATGACTTGGTTGAGTACTCACCAGTCACAGAAAAGCATCTTACGGATGGCATGACAGTAAGA
GAATTATGCAGTGCTGCCATAACCATGAGTGATAACACTGCGGCCAACTTACTTCTGACAACGATCGGAG
GACCGAAGGAGCTAACCGCTTTTTTGCACAACATGGGGGATCATGTAACTCGCCTTGATCGTTGGGAACC
GGAGCTGAATGAAGCCATACCAAACGACGAGCGTGACACCACGATGCCTGTAGCAATGGCAACAACGTTG
CGCAAACTATTAACTGGCGAACTACTTACTCTAGCTTCCCGGCAACAATTAATAGACTGGATGGAGGCGG
ATAAAGTTGCAGGACCACTTCTGCGCTCGGCCCTTCCGGCTGGCTGGTTTATTGCTGATAAATCTGGAGC
CGGTGAGCGTGGGTCTCGCGGTATCATTGCAGCACTGGGGCCAGATGGTAAGCCCTCCCGTATCGTAGTT
ATCTACACGACGGGGAGTCAGGCAACTATGGATGAACGAAATAGACAGATCGCTGAGATAGGTGCCTCAC
TGATTAAGCATTGGTAACTGTCAGACCAAGTTTACTCATATATACTTTAGATTGATTTAAAACTTCATTT
TTAATTTAAAAGGATCTAGGTGAAGATCCTTTTTGATAATCTCATGACCAAAATCCCTTAACGTGAGTTT
TCGTTCCACTGAGCGTCAGACCCCGTAGAAAAGATCAAAGGATCTTCTTGAGATCCTTTTTTTCTGCGCG
TAATCTGCTGCTTGCAAACAAAAAAACCACCGCTACCAGCGGTGGTTTGTTTGCCGGATCAAGAGCTACC
AACTCTTTTTCCGAAGGTAACTGGCTTCAGCAGAGCGCAGATACCAAATACTGTTCTTCTAGTGTAGCCG
TAGTTAGGCCACCACTTCAAGAACTCTGTAGCACCGCCTACATACCTCGCTCTGCTAATCCTGTTACCAG
TGGCTGCTGCCAGTGGCGATAAGTCGTGTCTTACCGGGTTGGACTCAAGACGATAGTTACCGGATAAGGC
GCAGCGGTCGGGCTGAACGGGGGGTTCGTGCACACAGCCCAGCTTGGAGCGAACGACCTACACCGAACTG
AGATACCTACAGCGTGAGCTATGAGAAAGCGCCACGCTTCCCGAAGGGAGAAAGGCGGACAGGTATCCGG
TAAGCGGCAGGGTCGGAACAGGAGAGCGCACGAGGGAGCTTCCAGGGGGAAACGCCTGGTATCTTTATAG
TCCTGTCGGGTTTCGCCACCTCTGACTTGAGCGTCGATTTTTGTGATGCTCGTCAGGGGGGCGGAGCCTA
TGGAAAAACGCCAGCAACGCGGCCTTTTTACGGTTCCTGGCCTTTTGCTGGCCTTTTGCTCACATGTTCT
TTCCTGCGTTATCCCCTGATTCTGTGGATAACCGTATTACCGCCTTTGAGTGAGCTGATACCGCTCGCCG
CAGCCGAACGACCGAGCGCAGCGAGTCAGTGAGCGAGGAAGCGGAAGAGCAGAGACGCGTTAGTGACGTC
TGTCCGCGCAGTGATCGAGGGAGTGTGTGCTTTGCCGACTGGCAAGGTCAAGCCGGTCTGCTAGGCACAG
AGAGCCGGTACAGTCCTCCCCATGCAACCCAACTCCGCCGCCACCATGGTGAGCAAGGGCGAGGAGGATA
ACATGGCCATCATCAAGGAGTTCATGCGCTTCAAGGTGCACATGGAGGGCTCCGTGAACGGCCACGAGTT
CGAGATCGAGGGCGAGGGCGAGGGCCGCCCCTACGAGGGCACCCAGACCGCCAAGCTGAAGGTGACCAAG
GGTGGCCCCCTGCCCTTCGCCTGGGACATCCTGTCCCCTCAGTTCATGTACGGCTCCAAGGCCTACGTGA
AGCACCCCGCCGACATCCCCGACTACTTGAAGCTGTCCTTCCCCGAGGGCTTCAAGTGGGAGCGCGTGAT
GAACTTCGAGGACGGCGGCGTGGTGACCGTGACCCAGGACTCCTCCCTGCAGGACGGCGAGTTCATCTAC
AAGGTGAAGCTGCGCGGCACCAACTTCCCCTCCGACGGCCCCGTAATGCAGAAGAAGACCATGGGCTGGG
AGGCCTCCTCCGAGCGGATGTACCCCGAGGACGGCGCCCTGAAGGGCGAGATCAAGCAGAGGCTGAAGCT
GAAGGACGGCGGCCACTACGACGCTGAGGTCAAGACCACCTACAAGGCCAAGAAGCCCGTGCAGCTGCCC
GGCGCCTACAACGTCAACATCAAGTTGGACATCACCTCCCACAACGAGGACTACACCATCGTGGAACAGT
ACGAACGCGCCGAGGGCCGCCACTCCACCGGCGGCATGGACGAGCTGTACAAGTAACTCGAGCTAGAGCT
CGCTGATCAGCCTCGACTGTGCCTTCTAGTTGCCAGCCATCTGTTGTTTGCCCCTCCCCCGTGCCTTCCT
TGACCCTGGAAGGTGCCACTCCCACTGTCCTTTCCTAATAAAATGAGGAAATTGCATCGCATTGTCTGAG
TAGGTGTCATTCTATTCTGGGGGGTGGGGTGGGGCAGGACAGCAAGGGGGAGGATTGGGAAGACAATAGC
AGGCATGCTGGGGAC
